>Addgene plasmid #227429 | pJL32 | addgene full sequence | sequence record 455968 | Addgene NGS Result
AATGTCGGGCAATCAGGTGCGACAATCTATCGCTTGTATGGGAAGCCCCATGCGCCAGAGTTGTTTCTGA
AACATGGCAAAGGTAGCGTTGCCAATGATGTTACAGATGAGATGGTCAGACTAAACTGGCTGACGGAATT
TATGCCTCTTCCGACCATCAAGCATTTTATCCGTACTCCTGATGATGCATGGTTACTCACCACTGCGATC
CCCGGGAAAACAGCATTCCAGGTATTAGAAGAATATCCTGATTCAGGTGAAAATATTGTTGATGCGCTGG
CAGTGTTCCTGCGCCGGTTGCATTCGATTCCTGTTTGTAATTGTCCTTTTAACAGCGATCGCGTATTTCG
CCTCGCTCAGGCGCAATCACGAATGAATAACGGTTTGGTTGATGCGAGTGATTTTGATGACGAGCGTAAT
GGCTGGCCTGTTGAACAAGTCTGGAAAGAAATGCATAATCTTTTGCCATTCTCACCGGATTCAGTCGTCA
CTCATGGTGATTTCTCACTTGATAACCTTATTTTTGACGAGGGGAAATTAATAGGTTGTATTGATGTTGG
ACGAGTCGGAATCGCAGACCGATACCAGGATCTTGCCATCCTATGGAACTGCCTCGGTGAGTTTTCTCCT
TCATTACAGAAACGGCTTTTTCAAAAATATGGTATTGATAATCCTGATATGAATAAATTGCAGTTTCATT
TGATGCTCGATGAGTTTTTCTAATCAGAATTGGTTAATTGGTTGTAACACTGGCAGAGCATTACGCTGAC
TTGACGGGACGGCGGCTTTGTTGAATAAATCGAACTTTTGCTGAGTTGAAGGATCAGATCACGCATCTTC
CCGACAACGCAGACCGTTCCGTGGCAAAGCAAAAGTTCAAAATCACCAACTGGTCCACCTACAACAAAGC
TCTCACCAACCGTGGCTCCCTCACGATATCAATAAACGAAAGGCTCAGTCGAAAGACTGGGCCTTTCGTT
TATCTGTTGTTTGAAAAAAAAAAGCGCCGCAACTGCGGCGCTTTTTTTTTTGAATTCTCTGACCAGGGAA
AATAGCCCTCTGACCTGGGGATTTGCGATCCCTATCAGTGATAGATATAATCTGGGAGGAGACGATTAAT
GCGTCTCGGTTTTTGTACTCGAAAGAAGCTACAAAGATAAGGCTTCATGCCGAAATCAACACCCTGTCAT
TTTATGGCAGGGTGTTTTTTTTTTGTCGACTTGGGGACCCTAGAGGTCCCCTTTTTTATTTTTTTGGATG
AAGAGCATTATCAATGGCTCTTCACAGGAAGCTTAAAAAAAAAAGCCCCGCGATTGCGGGGCTTTTTTTT
TTTAATACGGTTATCCACAGAATCAGGGGATAACGCAGGAAAGAACATGTGAGCAAAAGGCCAGCAAAAG
GCCAGGAACCGTAAAAAGGCCGCGTTGCTGGCGTTTTTCCATAGGCTCCGCCCCCCTGACGAGCATCACA
AAAATCGACGCTCAAGTCAGAGGTGGCGAAACCCGACAGGACTATAAAGATACCAGGCGTTTCCCCCTGG
AAGCTCCCTCGTGCGCTCTCCTGTTCCGACCCTGCCGCTTACCGGATACCTGTCCGCCTTTCTCCCCTCG
GGAAGCGTGGCGCTTTCTCATAGCTCACGCTGTAGGTATCTCAGTTCGGTGTAGGTCGTTCGCTCCAAGC
TGGGCTGTGTGCACGAACCCCCCGTTCAGCCCGACCGCTGCGCCTTATCCGGTAACTATCGTCTTGAGTC
CAACCCGGTAAGACACGACTTATCGCCACTGGCAGCAGCCACTGGTAACAGGATTAGCAGAGCGAGGTAT
GTAGGCGGTGCTACAGAGTTCTTGAAGTGGTGGCCTAACTACGGCTACACTAGAAGGACAGTATTTGGTA
TCTGCGCTCTGCTGAAGCCAGTTACCTTCGGAAAAAGAGTTGGTAGCTCTTGATCCGGCAAACAAACCAC
CGCTGGTAGCGGTGGTTTTTTTGTTTGCAAGCAGCAGATTACGCGCAGAAAAAAAGGATCTCAAGAAGAT
CCTTTGATCTTTTCTACGGGGTCTGACGCTCATGGAACAATAAACGAAAGGCTCAGTCGAAAGACTGGGC
CTTTCGTTTATCTGTTGTTTGAAAAAAAAAAGCCCCGCGATTGCGGGGCTTTTTTTTTTCATATGTCTGA
CCAGGGAAAATAGCCCTCTGACCTGGGGATTTGACTTCCCTATCAGTGATAGAGATAATCTGGGAGTCCC
TATCAGTGATAGAGAAGGCGCTATCGATATGTCGGACCTGGTGCTGGGCCTGGCCATCGGCATCGGCTCG
GTGGGCGTGGGCATCCTGAACAAGGTGACCGGCGAGATCATCCACAAGAACTCGCGCATCTTCCCGGCCG
CCCAGGCCGAGAACAACCTGGTGCGCCGCACCAACCGCCAGGGCCGCCGCCTGGCCCGCCGCAAGAAGCA
CCGCCGCGTGCGCCTGAACCGCCTGTTCGAGGAGTCGGGCCTGATCACCGACTTCACCAAGATCTCGATC
AACCTGAACCCGTACCAGCTGCGCGTGAAGGGCCTGACCGACGAGCTGTCGAACGAGGAGCTGTTCATCG
CCCTGAAGAACATGGTGAAGCACCGCGGCATCTCGTACCTGGACGACGCCTCGGACGACGGCAACTCGTC
GGTGGGCGACTACGCCCAGATCGTGAAGGAGAACTCGAAGCAGCTGGAGACCAAGACCCCGGGCCAGATC
CAGCTGGAGCGCTACCAGACCTACGGCCAGCTGCGCGGCGACTTCACCGTGGAGAAGGACGGCAAGAAGC
ACCGCCTGATCAACGTGTTCCCGACCTCGGCCTACCGCTCGGAGGCCCTGCGCATCCTGCAGACCCAGCA
GGAGTTCAACCCGCAGATCACCGACGAGTTCATCAACCGCTACCTGGAGATCCTGACCGGCAAGCGCAAG
TACTACCACGGCCCGGGCAACGAGAAGTCGCGCACCGACTACGGCCGCTACCGCACCTCGGGCGAGACCC
TGGACAACATCTTCGGCATCCTGATCGGCAAGTGCACCTTCTACCCGGACGAGTTCCGCGCCGCCAAGGC
CTCGTACACCGCCCAGGAGTTCAACCTGCTGAACGACCTGAACAACCTGACCGTGCCGACCGAGACCAAG
AAGCTGTCGAAGGAGCAGAAGAACCAGATCATCAACTACGTGAAGAACGAGAAGGCCATGGGCCCGGCCA
AGCTGTTCAAGTACATCGCCAAGCTGCTGTCGTGCGACGTGGCCGACATCAAGGGCTACCGCATCGACAA
GTCGGGCAAGGCCGAGATCCACACCTTCGAGGCCTACCGCAAGATGAAGACCCTGGAGACCCTGGACATC
GAGCAGATGGACCGCGAGACCCTGGACAAGCTGGCCTACGTGCTGACCCTGAACACCGAGCGCGAGGGCA
TCCAGGAGGCCCTGGAGCACGAGTTCGCCGACGGCTCGTTCTCGCAGAAGCAGGTGGACGAGCTGGTGCA
GTTCCGCAAGGCCAACTCGTCGATCTTCGGCAAGGGCTGGCACAACTTCTCGGTGAAGCTGATGATGGAG
CTGATCCCGGAGCTGTACGAGACCTCGGAGGAGCAGATGACCATCCTGACCCGCCTGGGCAAGCAGAAGA
CCACCTCGTCGTCGAACAAGACCAAGTACATCGACGAGAAGCTGCTGACCGAGGAGATCTACAACCCGGT
GGTGGCCAAGTCGGTGCGCCAGGCCATCAAGATCGTGAACGCCGCCATCAAGGAGTACGGCGACTTCGAC
AACATCGTGATCGAGATGGCCCGCGAGACCAACGAGGACGACGAGAAGAAGGCCATCCAGAAGATCCAGA
AGGCCAACAAGGACGAGAAGGACGCCGCCATGCTGAAGGCCGCCAACCAGTACAACGGCAAGGCCGAGCT
GCCGCACTCGGTGTTCCACGGCCACAAGCAGCTGGCCACCAAGATCCGCCTGTGGCACCAGCAGGGCGAG
CGCTGCCTGTACACCGGCAAGACCATCTCGATCCACGACCTGATCAACAACTCGAACCAGTTCGAGGTGG
ACGCCATCCTGCCGCTGTCGATCACCTTCGACGACTCGCTGGCCAACAAGGTGCTGGTGTACGCCACCGC
CAACCAGGAGAAGGGCCAGCGCACCCCGTACCAGGCCCTGGACTCGATGGACGACGCCTGGTCGTTCCGC
GAGCTGAAGGCCTTCGTGCGCGAGTCGAAGACCCTGTCGAACAAGAAGAAGGAGTACCTGCTGACCGAGG
AGGACATCTCGAAGTTCGACGTGCGCAAGAAGTTCATCGAGCGCAACCTGGTGGACACCCGCTACGCCTC
GCGCGTGGTGCTGAACGCCCTGCAGGAGCACTTCCGCGCCCACAAGATCGACACCAAGGTGTCGGTGGTG
CGCGGCCAGTTCACCTCGCAGCTGCGCCGCCACTGGGGCATCGAGAAGACCCGCGACACCTACCACCACC
ACGCCGTGGACGCCCTGATCATCGCCGCCTCGTCGCAGCTGAACCTGTGGAAGAAGCAGAAGAACACCCT
GGTGTCGTACTCGGAGGACCAGCTGCTGGACATCGAGACCGGCGAGCTGATCTCGGACGACGAGTACAAG
GAGTCGGTGTTCAAGGCCCCGTACCAGCACTTCGTGGACACCCTGAAGTCGAAGGAGTTCGAGGACTCGA
TCCTGTTCTCGTACCAGGTGGACTCGAAGTTCAACCGCAAGATCTCGGACGCCACCATCTACGCCACCCG
CCAGGCCAAGGTGGGCAAGGACAAGGCCGACGAGACCTACGTGCTGGGCAAGATCAAGGACATCTACACC
CAGGACGGCTACGACGCCTTCATGAAGATCTACAAGAAGGACAAGTCGAAGTTCCTGATGTACCGCCACG
ACCCGCAGACCTTCGAGAAGGTGATCGAGCCGATCCTGGAGAACTACCCGAACAAGCAGATCAACGACAA
GGGCAAGGAGGTGCCGTGCAACCCGTTCCTGAAGTACAAGGAGGAGCACGGCTACATCCGCAAGTACTCG
AAGAAGGGCAACGGCCCGGAGATCAAGTCGCTGAAGTACTACGACTCGAAGCTGGGCAACCACATCGACA
TCACCCCGAAGGACTCGAACAACAAGGTGGTGCTGCAGTCGGTGTCGCCGTGGCGCGCCGACGTGTACTT
CAACAAGACCACCGGCAAGTACGAGATCCTGGGCCTGAAGTACGCCGACCTGCAGTTCGACAAGGGCACC
GGCACCTACAAGATCTCGCAGGAGAAGTACAACGACATCAAGAAGAAGGAGGGCGTGGACTCGGACTCGG
AGTTCAAGTTCACCCTGTACAAGAACGACCTGCTGCTGGTGAAGGACACCGAGACCAAGGAGCAGCAGCT
GTTCCGCTTCCTGTCGCGCACCATGCCGAAGCAGAAGCACTACGTGGAGCTGAAGCCGTACGACAAGCAG
AAGTTCGAGGGCGGCGAGGCCCTGATCAAGGTGCTGGGCAACGTGGCCAACTCGGGCCAGTGCAAGAAGG
GCCTGGGCAAGTCGAACATCTCGATCTACAAGGTGCGCACCGACGTGCTGGGCAACCAGCACATCATCAA
GAACGAGGGCGACAAGCCGAAGCTGGACTTCTAAATACTCTGGCCATTTTTCTTTACCGCCTTTGAGTGA
GCTGATACCGCTCGCCGCAGCCGAACGACCGAGCGCAACGCGTGCGGCCGCTGATTAGCTAAGCAGAAGG
CCATCCTGACGGATGGCCTTTTTCTAGAAAAAAAAAAAGCGCCGCAACTGCGGCGCTTTTTTTTTTTTAA
TTAAGTGATAGATTGCGATGCGTGTGCTCGGTTGATATAATCTGTCAGATCAGGAGGACTTCGCATGTCG
CGGTTGGATAAGTCCAAGGTCATCAACTCGGCGCTGGAGCTGCTGAACGAGGTCGGTATCGAGGGACTGA
CCACGCGCAAGTTGGCCCAAAAGCTCGGCGTGGAACAACCGACCCTCTACTGGCACGTGAAGAACAAGCG
CGCGCTGCTGGATGCGTTGGCCATCGAGATGCTGGATCGCCATCACACGCACTTTTGCCCCCTGGAGGGC
GAGAGCTGGCAGGATTTTCTGCGGAACAACGCGAAGTCGTTCCGGTGCGCCCTCCTGAGCCATCGGGATG
GCGCCAAAGTCCACTTGGGCACCCGCCCGACCGAGAAGCAATACGAGACCCTGGAGAACCAGCTGGCCTT
CCTCTGTCAACAGGGTTTTTCGTTGGAGAACGCCCTGTATGCCCTGTCCGCCGTGGGACACTTCACCTTG
GGCTGCGTGTTGGAGGATCAGGAACATCAGGTGGCGAAAGAGGAACGGGAGACCCCCACGACGGATTCGA
TGCCCCCGTTGTTGCGCCAGGCGATCGAACTGTTTGACCACCAGGGCGCCGAACCCGCCTTTTTGTTCGG
GCTGGAGCTGATCATCTGCGGGCTGGAAAAGCAACTGAAGTGCGAAAGCGGTTCGTGATAACGCCGAAAA
CCCCGCTTCGGCGGGGTTTTGCCGCGGTCTGCGTTGTCGGGAAGATTTAAAATAAAAAAGGGGACCTCTA
GGGTCCCCAATTAAATAGTTATAGAATTCGCGTTTAATACTGTTTAAACTCTAGAAATATTGGATCGTCG
GCACCGTCACGGCCGTGGGAGGCGGCACGATCCGCGACGTGATGATCGGCCGCATCCCCACGGTGCTGCG
CAGTGAGCTCTACGCCATCCCGGCGTTGATCTGTGCGTTCGCACGCACAGGCCCGGTGTGAGAAGGGTCT
CTGACGAGCGGGAGAACCCACCCGGGGTGGGCGAGTTTGTCCTGCGTGTGCTCGGTCGAGTAGGCTCTGG
GAGTACCCGTGTGTACGACCAGCACGGCATACATCATTTCGACGCCGAGAGATTCGCCGCCCGAAATGAG
CACGATCCGCATGCTTAATTAAGGAGGCACCGGTATGGTGAGCAAGGGCGAGGAGGTCATCAAAGAGTTC
ATGCGCTTCAAGGTGCGCATGGAGGGCTCCATGAACGGCCACGAGTTCGAGATCGAGGGCGAGGGCGAGG
GCCGCCCCTACGAGGGCACCCAGACCGCCAAGCTGAAGGTGACCAAGGGCGGCCCCCTGCCCTTCGCCTG
GGACATCCTGTCCCCCCAGTTCATGTACGGCTCCAAGGCGTACGTGAAGCACCCCGCCGACATCCCCGAT
TACAAGAAGCTGTCCTTCCCCGAGGGCTTCAAGTGGGAGCGCGTGATGAACTTCGAGGACGGCGGTCTGG
TGACCGTGACCCAGGACTCCTCCCTGCAGGACGGCACGCTGATCTACAAGGTGAAGATGCGCGGCACCAA
CTTCCCCCCCGACGGCCCCGTAATGCAGAAGAAGACCATGGGCTGGGAGGCCTCCACCGAGCGCCTGTAC
CCCCGCGACGGCGTGCTGAAGGGCGAGATCCACCAGGCCCTGAAGCTGAAGGACGGCGGCCACTACCTGG
TGGAGTTCAAGACCATCTACATGGCCAAGAAGCCCGTGCAACTGCCCGGCTACTACTACGTGGACACCAA
GCTGGACATCACCTCCCACAACGAGGACTACACCATCGTGGAACAGTACGAGCGCTCCGAGGGCCGCCAC
CACCTGTTCCTGTACGGCATGGACGAGCTGTACAAGTAGAAGCTTTATAAACACTAGTATTAAAAAAAAA
AGCCCCGCGATTGCGGGGCTTTTTTTTTTCGACGGCGAGGGTTCCGACCGCTGCAACTCCCGGTGCAACC
TTGTCCCGGTCTATTCTCTTCACTGCACCAGCTCCAATCTGGTGTGAATGCCCCTCGTCTGTTCGCGCAG
GCGGGGGGCTCTATTCGTTTGTCAGCATCGAAAGTAGCCAGATCAGGGATGCGTTGCAACCGCGTATGCC
CAGGTCAGAAGAGTCGCACAAGAGTTGCAGACCCCTGGAAAGAAAAATGGCCAGAGGGCGAAAACACCCT
CTGACCAGCGGAGCGGGCGACGGGAATCGAACCCGCGTAGCTAGTTTGGAAGAATGGGTGTCTGCCGACC
ACATATATGGGCCGGTCAAGATAGGTTTTTACCCCCTCTCGGCTGCATCCTCTAAGTGGAAAGAAATTGC
AGGTCGTAGAAGCGCGTTGAAGCCTGAGAGTTGCACAGGAGTTGCAACCCGGTAGCCTTGTTCACGACGA
GAGGAGACCTAGTTGGCACGTCGCGGATGGGGATCGCTGAAGACTCAGCGCAGCGGGAGGATCCAAGCCT
CATACGTCAACCCGCAGGACGGTGTGAGGTACTACGCGCTGCAGACCTACGACAACAAGATGGACGCCGA
AGCCTGGCTCGCGGGCGAGAAGCGGCTCATCGAGATGGAGACCTGGACCCCTCCACAGGACCGGGCGAAG
AAGGCAGCCGCCAGCGCCATCACGCTGGAGGAGTACACCCGGAAGTGGCTCGTGGAGCGCGACCTCGCAG
ACGGCACCAGGGATCTGTACAGCGGGCACGCGGAGCGCCGCATCTACCCGGTGCTAGGTGAAGTGGCGGT
CACAGAGATGACGCCAGCTCTGGTGCGTGCGTGGTGGGCCGGGATGGGTAGGAAGCACCCGACTGCCCGC
CGGCATGCCTACAACGTCCTCCGGGCGGTGATGAACACAGCGGTCGAGGACAAGCTGATCGCAGAGAACC
CGTGCCGGATCGAGCAGAAGGCAGCCGATGAGCGCGACGTAGAGGCGCTGACGCCTGAGGAGCTGGACAT
CGTCGCCGCTGAGATCTTCGTGCACTACCGGATCGCGGCATACATCCTGGCGTGGACGAGCCTCCGGTTC
GGAGAGCTGATCGAGCTTCGCCGCAAGGACATCGTGGACGACGGCATGACGATGAAGCTCCGGGTGCGCC
GTGGCGCTTCCCGCGTGGGGAACAAGATCGTCGTTGGCAACGCCAAGACCGTCCGGTCGAAGCGTCCTGT
GACGGTTCCGCCTCACGTCGCGGAGATGATCCGAGCGCACATGAAGGACCGTACGAAGATGAACAAGGGC
CCCGAGGCATTCCTGGTGACCACGACGCAGGGCAACCGGCTGTCGAAGTCCGCGTTCACCAAGTCGCTGA
AGCGTGGCTACGCCAAGATCGGTCGGCCGGAACTCCGCATCCACGACCTCCGCGCTGTCGGCGCTACGTT
CGCCGCTCAGGCAGGTGCGACGACCAAGGAGCTGATGGCCCGCCTCGGTCACACGACTCCTAGGATGGCG
ATGAAGTACCAGATGGCGTCTGAGGCCCGCGACGAGGCTATCGCTGAGGCGATGTCCAAGCTGGCCAAGA
CCTCCTGAAACGCAAAAAGCCCCCCTCCCAAGGACACTGAGTCCTAAAGAGGGGGGTTTCTTGTCAGTAC
GCGAAGAACCACGCCTGGCCGCGAGCGCCAGCACCGCCGCTCTGTGCGGAGACCTGGGCACCAGCCCCGC
CGCCGCCAGGAGCATTGCCGTTCCCGCCAGCTAGCCACCTGACGTCGGGGGGGGGGGAAAGCCACGTTGT
GTCTCAAAATCTCTGATGTTACATTGCACAAGATAAAAATATATCATCATGAACAATAAAACTGTCTGCT
TACATAAACAGTAATACAAGGGGTGTTATGAGCCATATTCAACGGGAAACGTCTTGCTCGAGGCCGCGAT
TAAATTCCAACATGGATGCTGATTTATATGGGTATAAATGGGCTCGCGAT
Features (pLannotate 1.2.2; 16 found; start..end, strand, type, name):
    864..935     +  CDS            TRA2_ECOLX (fragment): Protein predicted: Swiss-Prot protein existence level 4. Required for transposition of transposon Tn903. From Escherichia coli.
    944..993     +  terminator     rrnB T1 terminator (fragment): transcription terminator T1 from the E. coli rrnB gene
   1078..1095    +  promoter       PLtetO-1 promoter (fragment): modified phage lambda PL promoter with tet operator sites (Lutz and Bujard, 1997)
   1144..1204    +  misc_RNA       St1 gRNA scaffold (fragment): guide RNA scaffold for the Streptococcus thermophilus CRISPR/Cas9 system (Esvelt et al., 2013)
   1436..2024    -  rep_origin     ori: high-copy-number ColE1/pMB1/pBR322/pUC origin of replication
   2072..2121    +  terminator     rrnB T1 terminator (fragment): transcription terminator T1 from the E. coli rrnB gene
   2201..2227    +  promoter       PLtetO-1 promoter (fragment): modified phage lambda PL promoter with tet operator sites (Lutz and Bujard, 1997)
   2237..2256    +  promoter       tight TRE promoter (fragment): Tet-responsive promoter PTight, consisting of seven tet operator sequences followed by the minimal CMV promoter
   2269..5631    +  CDS            cas9-1: CAS9A_STRTD - Also known as csn1. Experimental evidence at protein level: Swiss-Prot protein existence level 1. CRISPR (clustered regularly interspaced short palindromic repeat) is an adaptive immune system that provides protection against mobile genetic elements (viruses, transposable elements and conjugative plasmids). CRISPR clusters contain spacers, sequences complementary to antecedent mobile elements, and target invading nucleic acids. CRISPR clusters are transcribed and processed into CRISPR RNA (crRNA). In type II CRISPR systems correct processing of pre-crRNA requires a trans- encoded
   5735..5762    +  terminator     rrnB T2 terminator: transcription terminator T2 from the E. coli rrnB gene
   5875..6495    +  CDS            tetR: TETR2_ECOLX - Experimental evidence at protein level: Swiss-Prot protein existence level 1. TetR is the repressor of the tetracycline resistance element; its N-terminal region forms a helix-turn-helix structure and binds DNA. Binding of tetracycline to TetR reduces the repressor affinity for the tetracycline resistance gene (tetA) promoter operator sites. From Escherichia coli.
   6644..6748    +  CDS            Y4104_STRCO (fragment): Protein inferred from homology: Swiss-Prot protein existence level 3. From Streptomyces coelicolor (strain ATCC BAA-471 / A3(2) / M145).
   6965..7666    +  CDS            dTomato: dTomato is a basic (constitutively fluorescent) orange fluorescent protein published in 2004, derived from Discosoma sp.. It is reported to be a somewhat slowly-maturing dimer with low acid sensitivity.
   8203..9315    +  CDS            33: VINT_BPML5 - Also known as int. Protein inferred from homology: Swiss-Prot protein existence level 3. Integrase is necessary for integration of the phage into the host genome by site-specific recombination. From Mycobacterium phage L5 (Mycobacteriophage L5).
   9377..9481    -  CDS            32 (fragment): VG32_BPML5 - Protein predicted: Swiss-Prot protein existence level 4. From Mycobacterium phage L5 (Mycobacteriophage L5).
   9618..723     +  CDS            KanR (across the origin): aminoglycoside phosphotransferase; aph(3')-Ia; confers resistance to kanamycin in bacteria or G418 (Geneticin®) in eukaryotes
