[The description below was written by a language model from this plasmid's Addgene catalogue record and pLannotate feature annotations shown in this document.]
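Description:
pJL32 is a 9.7 kb kanamycin-resistant, L5-integrative CRISPR interference vector for Mycobacterium smegmatis, built on the pIRL117 backbone and carrying a constitutive red fluorescent marker. It is propagated in E. coli through a high-copy ColE1/pUC-type origin. No mycobacterial replication origin is annotated. Instead, the plasmid encodes the mycobacteriophage L5 integrase, which inserts the vector into the host chromosome by site-specific recombination to give a stable single-copy integrant. The aph(3')-Ia kanamycin resistance gene provides selection in both hosts.

The CRISPRi machinery consists of a Streptococcus thermophilus CRISPR1 Cas9 coding sequence and a matching St1 guide RNA scaffold. The annotation identifies only the Cas9 family; a nuclease-inactive form would be expected for interference, but the record does not state this. Both units lie downstream of promoter fragments containing tet operator sites, and a TetR repressor gene is present on the same plasmid. Expression of the Cas9 protein and the guide should therefore be repressed until a tetracycline-type inducer is added, giving controllable knockdown of a targeted gene. rrnB T1 and T2 terminators insulate the transcription units. The record does not indicate a particular targeting spacer, so the plasmid appears to serve as a recipient for user-defined guides.

The added payload is tdTomato, expressed constitutively from the psmyc promoter according to the catalogue entry. The feature table annotates a single dTomato unit within a region large enough for the tandem dimer, and it does not annotate the promoter itself. The fluorescent label allows cells carrying the CRISPRi system to be followed by live single-cell imaging while a gene is being repressed.
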