Addgene plasmid #227429: pJL32
Purpose: Kanamycin resistant L5-integrative vector for CRISPR interference in M.smegmatis with the constitutive expression of tdTomato under the control of the psmyc promotor (psmyc::tdTomato)
Depositing lab: Pierre Santucci. Depositing organization: CNRS UMR 7255, Laboratoire d'Ingénierie des Systèmes Macromoléculaires. Publication: Fluorescence-based CRISPR interference system for controlled genetic repression and live single-cell imaging in mycobacteria. Laudouze J, Point V, Achache W, Crauste C, Canaan S, Santucci P. FEBS Lett. 2025 Feb;599(4):488-501. doi: 10.1002/1873-3468.15071. Epub 2024 Dec 1. PubMed 39618159.
Backbone
  Vector backbone: pIRL117
  Vector type: Bacterial Expression, CRISPR
Growth in bacteria
  Bacterial resistance: Kanamycin, 50 μg/mL
  Growth temperature: 37°C
  Growth strain: DH5alpha
  Copy number: Unknown
Gene/Insert
  Gene/Insert name: tdTomato
Terms and licenses: Academic/Nonprofit Terms; Industry Terms: Not Available to Industry
How to cite: pJL32 was a gift from Pierre Santucci (Addgene plasmid # 227429 ; http://n2t.net/addgene:227429 ; RRID:Addgene_227429)
